Addgene plasmid #58516: pSLIK S6K (E389-deltaCT) neo
Purpose: Lentiviral expression vector for an inducible HA-tagged rat S6K1-E389-deltaCT
Depositing lab: Kevin Janes. Depositing organization: University of Virginia. Publication: A time- and matrix-dependent TGFBR3-JUND-KRT5 regulatory circuit in single breast epithelial cells and basal-like premalignancies. Wang CC, Bajikar SS, Jamal L, Atkins KA, Janes KA. Nat Cell Biol. 2014 Apr;16(4):345-56. doi: 10.1038/ncb2930. Epub 2014 Mar 23. PubMed 24658685.
Backbone
  Vector backbone: pSLIK NEO
  Backbone manufacturer: Addgene #25735
  Backbone size w/o insert (bp): 13286
  Vector type: Mammalian Expression, Lentiviral
  Selectable markers: Neomycin (select with G418)
Growth in bacteria
  Bacterial resistance: Ampicillin, 100 μg/mL
  Growth temperature: 37°C
  Growth strain: Stbl3
  Copy number: Unknown
Gene/Insert
  Gene/Insert name: Rps6kb1
  Species: R. norvegicus (rat)
  Insert size (bp): 1500
  Mutation: T389E, stop codon at amino acid 402
  GenBank ID: NM_031985
  Entrez Gene: Rps6kb1 (a.k.a. p70 S6K-alpha)
  Tag / fusion protein: HA (N terminal on insert)
  Cloning method: Gateway Cloning
  Sequencing primers: 5′ CMV-F; 3′ hUBCpro-R
Terms and licenses: Academic/Nonprofit Terms; Industry Terms: Not Available to Industry
How to cite: pSLIK S6K (E389-deltaCT) neo was a gift from Kevin Janes (Addgene plasmid # 58516 ; http://n2t.net/addgene:58516 ; RRID:Addgene_58516)
