[The description below was written by a language model from this plasmid's Addgene catalogue record.]
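Description:
pSLIK S6K (E389-deltaCT) neo is a lentiviral mammalian expression plasmid built on the pSLIK NEO backbone (about 13.3 kb without insert) and designed for inducible expression of a modified rat ribosomal protein S6 kinase (Rps6kb1, also called p70 S6K-alpha). In bacteria it is maintained under ampicillin selection in a recombination-deficient strain, as is usual for lentiviral plasmids carrying repeated LTR sequences. Transduced mammalian cells are selected with G418 through the neomycin resistance marker.

The insert, roughly 1.5 kb and introduced by Gateway recombination, encodes S6K1 with an N-terminal HA epitope tag for detection. It carries two changes: a T389E substitution and a stop codon at amino acid 402 that removes the C-terminal region. Thr389 is the hydrophobic-motif phosphorylation site, so the glutamate substitution is generally understood as a phosphomimetic. Deleting the C-terminal tail removes what is commonly described as an autoinhibitory segment. This combination is typically used to generate an activated kinase, although the record itself does not describe the functional consequence.

The record calls the construct inducible but does not name the promoter, the inducer or the regulatory components. No feature table is provided, so the exact layout of LTRs, packaging signal and expression cassettes cannot be confirmed here. The listed sequencing primers (CMV forward and human UBC promoter reverse) suggest that the insert lies between a CMV-derived promoter element and a downstream ubiquitin C promoter cassette. The plasmid suits production of lentivirus to make stable cell populations in which HA-S6K1-E389-deltaCT can be switched on. It was deposited with a study of regulatory circuits in breast epithelial cells.
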