>Addgene plasmid #58516 | pSLIK S6K (E389-deltaCT) neo | addgene partial sequence | sequence record 93811 | pTYF-5 5'-GTAGACATAATAGCAACAGAC-3'
AACAAATTACAAAAATTCAAAATTTTCGGGTTTATTACAGGGACAGCAGAGATCCAGTTTGGTTAATTCT
AGACAGTTATCAACAAGTTTGTACAAAAAAGCAGGCTTTAAAGGAACCAATTCAGTCGACTGGATCCCGA
GTTTACTCCCTATCAGTGATAGAGAACGTATGTCGAGTTTACTCCCTATCAGTGATAGAGAACGATGTCG
AGTTTACTCCCTATCAGTGATAGAGAACGTATGTCGAGTTTACTCCCTATCAGTGATAGAGAACGTATGT
CGAGTTTACTCCCTATCAGTGATAGAGAACGTATGTCGAGTTTATCCCTATCAGTGATAGAGAACGTATG
TCGAGTTTACTCCCTATCAGTGATAGAGAACGTATGTCGAGGTAGGCGTGTACGGTGGGAGGCCTATATA
AGCAGAGCTCGTTTAGTGAACCGTCAGATCGCCACTAGAATGTACCCATACGATGTTCCAGATTACGCTG
CAGGAGTGTTTGACATAGACCTGGACCAGCCAGAGGATGCAGGCTCTGAGGATGAGCTGGAGGAGGGGGG
TCAGTTAAATGAAAGCATGGACCATGGGGGAGTTGGACCATATGAACTTGGCATGGAACATTGTGAGAAA
TTTGAAATCTCAGAAACTAGTGTGAACAGAGGGCCAGAAAAAATCAGACCAGAATGTTTTGAGCTACTTC
GGGTACTTGGTAAAGGGGGCTATGGAAAAGGTTTTTCAAGTACGAAAAGTAACAGGAGCAAATACTGGGA
AGATATTTGCCATGAAGGTGCTTAAAAAGGCAATGA
