>Addgene plasmid #58516 | pSLIK S6K (E389-deltaCT) neo | addgene partial sequence | sequence record 93812 | hUBCpro-R 5'-CTAAGGCCGAGTCTTATGAGCAG-3'
GGGCGGAGGATCAGGACGCTCGCTGCGCCCTTCGTCTGACGTGGCAGCGCTCGCCGTGAGGAGGGGGGCG
CCCGCGGGAGGCGCCAAAACCCGGCGCGGAGGCCAGATCTTGGGTGGGTTAATTAACCATCTTTATGGCT
CGAGATGTTATCAACCACTTTGTACAAGAAAGCTGGGTCTAGATATCTCGAAAACGCATTAGTCTTCCAA
TTCCTGCAGCCCGGGGGATCCTCACACATCCCCTTCCAGGATTTGTTTCCTTTTTGCATTTGCATTAATA
AAAGCATTGTTTCATCATAGATTCATACGCAGGTGCTCTGGCCGTTTGGAGATCATAGGAAAAGCTTGTT
TTTTGTATGGCCCAGAGTTGGGCTGTCGGATTGGAAGTGGCGCTGAAGCTTCCCCGCTCGTTGTCACATC
CATCTGCTCTATTCCACTTGTTTCCATTGGGTATTCCACAGGTGTCTGAGGATTTGCTGTGCTGGCTGAA
GCACCTCGTCCCCAGAAATCCCCAGGAGAGAATTTGACTGGGCTGACAGGCGTTCGTGGGCTACCAATAA
ATCTTCGAGGCGATCGGATTTTTGGTTCAAAAGAAAACTAGTCTTTCACACTTTCAAGTACAGATGGAGC
CACATATTCGAAACCCAGAAAGACCTGGTTGGCACTTTCACTGAGAGTTGAGTCATCGGGGCTGTCAA
