>Addgene plasmid #58516 | pSLIK S6K (E389-deltaCT) neo | depositor partial sequence | sequence record 146173 | S6K1-E389-deltaCT
ATGTACCCATACGATGTTCCAGATTACGCTGCAGGAGTGTTTGACATAGACCTGGACCAGCCAGAGGATG
CAGGCTCTGAGGATGAGCTGGAGGAGGGGGGTCAGTTAAATGAAAGCATGGACCATGGGGGAGTTGGACC
ATATGAACTTGGCATGGAACATTGTGAGAAATTTGAAATCTCAGAAACTAGTGTGAACAGAGGGCCAGAA
AAAATCAGACCAGAATGTTTTGAGCTACTTCGGGTACTTGGTAAAGGGGGCTATGGAAAGGTTTTTCAAG
TACGAAAAGTAACAGGAGCAAATACTGGGAAGATATTTGCCATGAAGGTGCTTAAAAAGGCAATGATAGT
AAGAAATGCTAAAGATACAGCTCATACAAAAGCAGAGCGGAATATTCTGGAGGAAGTAAAGCATCCCTTC
ATTGTGGATTTAATTTATGCCTTTCAGACCGGTGGAAAACTCTACCTCATCCTTGAGTATCTCAGTGGAG
GAGAACTATTTATGCAGTTAGAAAGAGAGGGGATATTCATGGAAGATACAGCTTGCTTTTACTTGGCTGA
AATCTCCATGGCTTTGGGGCATTTACATCAAAAGGGGATTATCTACAGAGACCTGAAGCCGGAGAACATC
ATGCTTAATCACCAAGGTCACGTGAAGCTGACAGACTTTGGACTATGCAAAGAATCTATTCATGATGGAA
CAGTCACGCACACATTTTGTGGAACAATAGAATACATGGCCCCTGAAATCTTGATGAGAAGCGGCCACAA
CCGTGCTGTGGATTGGTGGAGTCTGGGAGCATTAATGTATGACATGCTGACTGGAGCACCTCCATTCACT
GGGGAGAATAGAAAGAAGACAATTGACAAAATCCTCAAATGTAAACTTAATTTGCCTCCCTACCTCACAC
AAGAAGCTCGAGATCTGCTTAAAAAGCTGCTGAAGAGAAATGCTGCTTCTCGTCTTGGAGCTGGCCCTGG
GGATGCTGGAGAAGTCCAAGCGCATCCATTTTTTAGACACATTAACTGGGAAGAGCTTTTGGCTCGGAAG
GTGGAGCGCCCCTTTAAGCCTCTGTTGCAATCTGAAGAGGATGTGAGTCAGTTTGATTCAAAGTTTACTC
GTCAGACACCTGTTGACAGCCCCGATGACTCAACTCTCAGTGAAAGTGCCAACCAGGTCTTTCTGGGTTT
CGAATATGTGGCTCCATCTGTACTTGAAAGTGTGAAAGACTAGTTTTCTTTTGAACCAAAAATCCGATCG
CCTCGAAGATTTATTGGTAGCCCACGAACGCCTGTCAGCCCAGTCAAATTCTCTCCTGGGGATTTCTGGG
GACGAGGTGCTTCAGCCAGCACAGCAAATCCTCAGACACCTGTGGAATACCCAATGGAAACAAGTGGAAT
AGAGCAGATGGATGTGACAACGAGCGGGGAAGCTTCAGCGCCACTTCCAATCCGACAGCCCAACTCTGGG
CCATACAAAAAACAAGCTTTTCCTATGATCTCCAAACGGCCAGAGCACCTGCGTATGAATCTATGA
